>Addgene plasmid #127656 | pTRIP-CMV-Puro-2A-NLS-FLAG-cGAS | addgene full sequence | sequence record 248988 | Addgene NGS Result
ATTTTTAAGTGTAAACTACCTACAGAGATTTAAAGCTCTAAGGTAAATATAAAATTTTTAAGTGTATAAT
GTGTTAAACTACTGATTCTAATTGTTTGTGTATTTTAGATTCCAACCTATGGAACTGATGAATGGGAGCA
GTGGTGGAATGCCTTTAATGAGGAAAACCTGTTTTGCTCAGAAGAAATGCCATCTAGTGATGATGAGGCT
ACTGCTGACTCTCAACATTCTACTCCTCCAAAAAAGAAGAGAAAGGTAGAAGACCCCAAGGACTTTCCTT
CAGAATTGCTAAGTTTTTTGAGTCATGCTGTGTTTAGTAATAGAACTCTTGCTTGCTTTGCTATTTACAC
CACAAAGGAAAAAGCTGCACTGCTATACAAGAAAATTATGGAAAAATATTCTGTAACCTTTATAAGTAGG
CATAACAGTTATAATCATAACATACTGTTTTTTCTTACTCCACACAGGCATAGAGTGTCTGCTATTAATA
ACTATGCTCAAAAATTGTGTACCTTTAGCTTTTTAATTTGTAAAGGGGTTAATAAGGAATATTTGATGTA
TAGTGCCTTGACTAGAGATCATAATCAGCCATACCACATTTGTAGAGGTTTTACTTGCTTTAAAAAACCT
CCCACACCTCCCCCTGAACCTGAAACATAAAATGAATGCAATTGTTGTTGTTAACTTGTTTATTGCAGCT
TATAATGGTTACAAATAAAGCAATAGCATCACAAATTTCACAAATAAAGCATTTTTTTCACTGCATTCTA
GTTGTGGTTTGTCCAAACTCATCAATGTATCTTATCATGTCTGGATCAACTGGATAACTCAAGCTAACCA
AAATCATCCCAAACTTCCCACCCCATACCCTATTACCACTGCCAATTACCTGTGGTTTCATTTACTCTAA
ACCTGTGATTCCTCTGAATTATTTTCATTTTAAAGAAATTGTATTTGTTAAATATGTACTACAAACTTAG
TAGTTGGAAGGGCTAATTCACTCCCAAAGAAGACAAGATATCCTTGATCTGTGGATCTACCACACACAAG
GCTACTTCCCTGATTAGCAGAACTACACACCAGGGCCAGGGGTCAGATATCCACTGACCTTTGGATGGTG
CTACAAGCTAGTACCAGTTGAGCCAGATAAGGTAGAAGAGGCCAATAAAGGAGAGAACACCAGCTTGTTA
CACCCTGTGAGCCTGCATGGGATGGATGACCCGGAGAGAGAAGTGTTAGAGTGGAGGTTTGACAGCCGCC
TAGCATTTCATCACGTGGCCCGAGAGCTGCATCCGGAGTACTTCAAGAACTGCTGATATCGAGCTTGCTA
CAAGGGACTTTCCGCTGGGGACTTTCCAGGGAGGCGTGGCCTGGGCGGGACTGGGGAGTGGCGAGCCCTC
AGATCCTGCATATAAGCAGCTGCTTTTTGCCTGTACTGGGTCTCTCTGGTTAGACCAGATCTGAGCCTGG
GAGCTCTCTGGCTAACTAGGGAACCCACTGCTTAAGCCTCAATAAAGCTTGCCTTGAGTGCTTCAAGTAG
TGTGTGCCCGTCTGTTGTGTGACTCTGGTAACTAGAGATCCCTCAGACCCTTTTAGTCAGTGTGGAAAAT
CTCTAGCAGTGGCGCCCGAACAGGGACTTGAAAGCGAAAGGGAAACCAGAGGAGCTCTCTCGACGCAGGA
CTCGGCTTGCTGAAGCGCGCACGGCAAGAGGCGAGGGGCGGCGACTGGTGAGTACGCCAAAAATTTTGAC
TAGCGGAGGCTAGAAGGAGAGAGATGGGTGCGAGAGCGTCAGTATTAAGCGGGGGAGAATTAGATCGCGA
TGGGAAAAAATTCGGTTAAGGCCAGGGGGAAAGAAAAAATATAAATTAAAACATATAGTATGGGCAAGCA
GGGAGCTAGAACGATTCGCAGTTAATCCTGGCCTGTTAGAAACATCAGAAGGCTGTAGACAAATACTGGG
ACAGCTACAACCATCCCTTCAGACAGGATCAGAAGAACTTAGATCATTATATAATACAGTAGCAACCCTC
TATTGTGTGCATCAAAGGATAGAGATAAAAGACACCAAGGAAGCTTTAGACAAGATAGAGGAAGAGCAAA
ACAAAAGTAAGACCACCGCACAGCAAGCGGCCGCTGATCTTCAGACCTGGAGGAGGAGATATGAGGGACA
ATTGGAGAAGTGAATTATATAAATATAAAGTAGTAAAAATTGAACCATTAGGAGTAGCACCCACCAAGGC
AAAGAGAAGAGTGGTGCAGAGAGAAAAAAGAGCAGTGGGAATAGGAGCTTTGTTCCTTGGGTTCTTGGGA
GCAGCAGGAAGCACTATGGGCGCAGCGTCAATGACGCTGACGGTACAGGCCAGACAATTATTGTCTGGTA
TAGTGCAGCAGCAGAACAATTTGCTGAGGGCTATTGAGGCGCAACAGCATCTGTTGCAACTCACAGTCTG
GGGCATCAAGCAGCTCCAGGCAAGAATCCTGGCTGTGGAAAGATACCTAAAGGATCAACAGCTCCTGGGG
ATTTGGGGTTGCTCTGGAAAACTCATTTGCACCACTGCTGTGCCTTGGAATGCTAGTTGGAGTAATAAAT
CTCTGGAACAGATTTGGAATCACACGACCTGGATGGAGTGGGACAGAGAAATTAACAATTACACAAGCTT
AATACACTCCTTAATTGAAGAATCGCAAAACCAGCAAGAAAAGAATGAACAAGAATTATTGGAATTAGAT
AAATGGGCAAGTTTGTGGAATTGGTTTAACATAACAAATTGGCTGTGGTATATAAAATTATTCATAATGA
TAGTAGGAGGCTTGGTAGGTTTAAGAATAGTTTTTGCTGTACTTTCTATAGTGAATAGAGTTAGGCAGGG
ATATTCACCATTATCGTTTCAGACCCACCTCCCAACCCCGAGGGGACCCGACAGGCCCGAAGGAATAGAA
GAAGAAGGTGGAGAGAGAGACAGAGACAGATCCATTCGATTAGTGAACGGATCTCGACGGTATCGCCGAA
TTCACAAATGGCAGTATTCATCCACAATTTTAAAAGAAAAGGGGGGATTGGGGGGTACAGTGCAGGGGAA
AGAATAGTAGACATAATAGCAACAGACATACAAACTAAAGAATTACAAAAACAAATTACAAAAATTCAAA
ATTTTCGGGTTTATTACAGGGACAGCAGAGATCCACTTTGGCTGATACGCGTATAGTAATCAATTACGGG
GTCATTAGTTCATAGCCCATATATGGAGTTCCGCGTTACATAACTTACGGTAAATGGCCCGCCTGGCTGA
CCGCCCAACGACCCCCGCCCATTGACGTCAATAATGACGTATGTTCCCATAGTAACGCCAATAGGGACTT
TCCATTGACGTCAATGGGTGGAGTATTTACGGTAAACTGCCCACTTGGCAGTACATCAAGTGTATCATAT
GCCAAGTACGCCCCCTATTGACGTCAATGACGGTAAATGGCCCGCCTGGCATTATGCCCAGTACATGACC
TTATGGGACTTTCCTACTTGGCAGTACATCTACGTATTAGTCATCGCTATTACCATGGTGATGCGGTTTT
GGCAGTACATCAATGGGCGTGGATAGCGGTTTGACTCACGGGGATTTCCAAGTCTCCACCCCATTGACGT
CAATGGGAGTTTGTTTTGGCACCAAAATCAACGGGACTTTCCAAAATGTCGTAACAACTCCGCCCCATTG
ACGCAAATGGGCGGTAGGCGTGTACGGTGGGAGGTCTATATAAGCAGAGCTGGTTTAGTGAACCGTCAGA
TCCCGCGGGCTAGCGCCACCATGACCGAGTACAAGCCCACGGTGCGCCTCGCCACCCGCGACGACGTCCC
CAGGGCCGTACGCACCCTCGCCGCCGCGTTCGCCGACTACCCCGCCACGCGCCACACCGTCGATCCGGAC
CGCCACATCGAGCGGGTCACCGAGCTGCAAGAACTCTTCCTCACGCGCGTCGGGCTCGACATCGGCAAGG
TGTGGGTCGCGGACGACGGCGCCGCGGTGGCGGTCTGGACCACGCCGGAGAGCGTCGAAGCGGGGGCGGT
GTTCGCCGAGATCGGCCCGCGCATGGCCGAGTTGAGCGGTTCCCGGCTGGCCGCGCAGCAACAGATGGAA
GGCCTCCTGGCGCCGCACCGGCCCAAGGAGCCCGCGTGGTTCCTGGCCACCGTCGGCGTCTCGCCCGACC
ACCAGGGCAAGGGTCTGGGCAGCGCCGTCGTGCTCCCCGGAGTGGAGGCGGCCGAGCGCGCCGGGGTGCC
CGCCTTCCTGGAGACCTCCGCGCCCCGCAACCTCCCCTTCTACGAGCGGCTCGGCTTCACCGTCACCGCC
GACGTCGAGGTGCCCGAAGGACCGCGCACCTGGTGCATGACCCGCAAGCCCGGTGCCGGAAGCGGAGCTA
CTAACTTCAGCCTGCTGAAGCAGGCTGGAGACGTGGAGGAGAACCCTGGACCTGGATCCACTAGTGGTGG
CGGCGGAAGTCCCAAGAAGAAGCGCAAGGTGATGGACTACAAAGACGATGACGACAAGATGCAGCCTTGG
CACGGAAAGGCCATGCAGAGAGCTTCCGAGGCCGGAGCCACTGCCCCCAAGGCTTCCGCACGGAATGCCA
GGGGCGCCCCGATGGATCCCAACGAGTCTCCGGCTGCCCCCGAGGCCGCCCTGCCTAAGGCGGGAAAGTT
CGGCCCCGCCAGGAAGTCGGGATCCCGGCAGAAAAAGAGCGCCCCGGACACCCAGGAGAGGCCGCCCGTC
CGCGCAACTGGGGCCCGCGCCAAAAAGGCCCCTCAGCGCGCCCAGGACACGCAGCCGTCTGACGCCACCA
GCGCCCCTGGGGCAGAGGGGCTGGAGCCTCCTGCGGCTCGGGAGCCGGCTCTTTCCAGGGCTGGTTCTTG
CCGCCAGAGGGGCGCGCGCTGCTCCACGAAGCCAAGACCCCCGCCCGGGCCCTGGGACGTGCCCAGCCCC
GGCCTGCCGGTCTCGGCCCCCATTCTCGTACGGAGGGATGCGGCGCCTGGGGCCTCGAAGCTCCGGGCGG
TTTTGGAGAAGTTGAAGCTCAGCCGCGATGATATCTCCACGGCGGCGGGGATGGTGAAAGGGGTTGTGGA
CCACCTGCTGCTCAGACTGAAGTGCGACTCCGCGTTCAGAGGCGTCGGGCTGCTGAACACCGGGAGCTAC
TATGAGCACGTGAAGATTTCTGCACCTAATGAATTTGATGTCATGTTTAAACTGGAAGTCCCCAGAATTC
AACTAGAAGAATATTCCAACACTCGTGCATATTACTTTGTGAAATTTAAAAGAAATCCGAAAGAAAATCA
TCTGAGTCAGTTTTTAGAAGGTGAAATATTATCAGCTTCTAAGATGCTGTCAAAGTTTAGGAAAATCATT
AAGGAAGAAATTAACGACATTAAAGATACAGATGTCATCATGAAGAGGAAAAGAGGAGGGAGCCCTGCTG
TAACACTTCTTATTAGTGAAAAAATATCTGTGGATATAACCCTGGCTTTGGAATCAAAAAGTAGCTGGCC
TGCTAGCACCCAAGAAGGCCTGCGCATTCAAAACTGGCTTTCAGCAAAAGTTAGGAAGCAACTACGACTA
AAGCCATTTTACCTTGTACCCAAGCATGCAAAGGAAGGAAATGGTTTCCAAGAAGAAACATGGCGGCTAT
CCTTCTCTCACATCGAAAAGGAAATTTTGAACAATCATGGAAAATCTAAAACGTGCTGTGAAAACAAAGA
AGAGAAATGTTGCAGGAAAGATTGTTTAAAACTAATGAAATACCTTTTAGAACAGCTGAAAGAAAGGTTT
AAAGACAAAAAACATCTGGATAAATTCTCTTCTTATCATGTGAAAACTGCCTTCTTTCACGTATGTACCC
AGAACCCTCAAGACAGTCAGTGGGACCGCAAAGACCTGGGCCTCTGCTTTGATAACTGCGTGACATACTT
TCTTCAGTGCCTCAGGACAGAAAAACTTGAGAATTATTTTATTCCTGAATTCAATCTATTCTCTAGCAAC
TTAATTGACAAAAGAAGTAAAGAATTTCTGACAAAGCAAATTGAATATGAAAGAAACAATGAGTTTCCAG
TTTTTGATGAATTTTGACTCGAGACCTAGAAAAACATGGAGCAATCACAAGTAGCAATACAGCAGCTACC
AATGCTGATTGTGCCTGGCTAGAAGCACAAGAGGAGGAGGAGGTGGGTTTTCCAGTCACACCTCAGGTAC
CTTTAAGACCAATGACTTACAAGGCAGCTGTAGATCTTAGCCACTTTTTAAAAGAAAAGGGGGGACTGGA
AGGGCTAATTCACTCCCAACGAAGACAAAATCGTCGAGAGATGCTGCATATAAGCAGCTGCTTTTTGCTT
GTACTGGGTCTCTCTGGTTAGACCAGATCTGAGCCTGGGAGCTCTCTGGCTAACTAGGGAACCCACTGCT
TAAGCCTCAATAAAGCTTGCCTTGAGTGCTTCAAGTAGTGTGTGCCCGTCTGTTGTGTGACTCTGGTAAC
TAGAGATCCCTCAGACCCTTTTAGTCAGTGTGGAAAATCTCTAGCAGTAGTAGTTCATGTCATCTTATTA
TTCAGTATTTATAACTTGCAAAGAAATGAATATCAGAGAGTGAGAGGCCTTGACATTATAATAGATTTAG
CAGGAATTGAACTAGGAGTGGAGCACACAGGCAAAGCTGCAGAAGTACTTGGAAGAAGCCACCAGAGATA
CTCACGATTCTGCACATACCTGGCTAATCCCAGATCCTAAGGATTACATTAAGTTTACTAACATTTATAT
AATGATTTATAGTTTAAAGTATAAACTTATCTAATTTACTATTCTGACAGATATTAATTAATCCTCAAAT
ATCATAAGAGATGATTACTATTATCCCCATTTAACACAAGAGGAAACTGAGAGGGAAAGATGTTGAAGTA
ATTTTCCCACAATTACAGCATCCGTTAGTTACGACTCTATGATCTTCTGACACAAATTCCATTTACTCCT
CACCCTATGACTCAGTCGAATATATCAAAGTTATGGACATTATGCTAAGTAACAAATTACCCTTTTATAT
AGTAAATACTGAGTAGATTGAGAGAAGAAATTGTTTGCAAACCTGAATAGCTTCAAGAAGAAGAGAAGTG
AGGATAAGAATAACAGTTGTCATTTAACAAGTTTTAACAAGTAACTTGGTTAGAAAGGGATTCAAATGCA
TAAAGCAAGGGATAAATTTTTCTGGCAACAAGACTATACAATATAACCTTAAATATGACTTCAAATAATT
GTTGGAACTTGATAAAACTAATTAAATATTATTGAAGATTATCAATATTATAAATGTAATTTACTTTTAA
AAAGGGAACATAGAAATGTGTATCATTAGAGTAGAAAACAATCCTTATTATCACAATTTGTCAAAACAAG
TTTGTTATTAACACAAGTAGAATACTGCATTCAATTAAGTTGACTGCAGATTTTGTGTTTTGTTAAAATT
AGAAAGAGATAACAACAATTTGAATTATTGAAAGTAACATGTAAATAGTTCTACATACGTTCTTTTGACA
TCTTGTTCAATCATTGATCGAAGTTCTTTATCTTGGAAGAATTTGTTCCAAAGACTCTGAAATAAGGAAA
ACAATCTATTATATAGTCTCACACCTTTGTTTTACTTTTAGTGATTTCAATTTAATAATGTAAATGGTTA
AAATTTATTCTTCTCTGAGATCATTTCACATTGCAGATAGAAAACCTGAGACTGGGGTAATTTTTATTAA
AATCTAATTTAATCTCAGAAACACATCTTTATTCTAACATCAATTTTTCCAGTTTGATATTATCATATAA
AGTCAGCCTTCCTCATCTGCAGGTTCCACAACAAAAATCCAACCAACTGTGGATCAAAAATATTGGGAAA
AAATTAAAAATAGCAATACAACAATAAAAAAATACAAATCAGAAAAACAGCACAGTATAACAACTTTATT
TAGCATTTACAATCTATTAGGTATTATAAGTAATCTAGCCAGATCCTCTACGCCGGACGCATCGTGGCCG
GCATCACCGGCGCCACAGGTGCGGTTGCTGGCGCCTATATCGCCGACATCACCGATGGGGAAGATCGGGC
TCGCCACTTCGGGCTCATGAGCGCTTGTTTCGGCGTGGGTATGGTGGCAGGCCCCGTGGCCGGGGGACTG
TTGGGCGCCATCTCCTTGCATGCACCATTCCTTGCGGCGGCGGTGCTCAACGGCCTCAACCTACTACTGG
GCTGCTTCCTAATGCAGGAGTCGCATAAGGGAGAGCGTCGAATGGTGCACTCTCAGTACAATCTGCTCTG
ATGCCGCATAGTTAAGCCAGCCCCGACACCCGCCAACACCCGCTGACGCGCCCTGACGGGCTTGTCTGCT
CCCGGCATCCGCTTACAGACAAGCTGTGACCGTCTCCGGGAGCTGCATGTGTCAGAGGTTTTCACCGTCA
TCACCGAAACGCGCGAGACGAAAGGGCCTCGTGATACGCCTATTTTTATAGGTTAATGTCATGATAATAA
TGGTTTCTTAGACGTCAGGTGGCACTTTTCGGGGAAATGTGCGCGGAACCCCTATTTGTTTATTTTTCTA
AATACATTCAAATATGTATCCGCTCATGAGACAATAACCCTGATAAATGCTTCAATAATATTGAAAAAGG
AAGAGTATGAGTATTCAACATTTCCGTGTCGCCCTTATTCCCTTTTTTGCGGCATTTTGCCTTCCTGTTT
TTGCTCACCCAGAAACGCTGGTGAAAGTAAAAGATGCTGAAGATCAGTTGGGTGCACGAGTGGGTTACAT
CGAACTGGATCTCAACAGCGGTAAGATCCTTGAGAGTTTTCGCCCCGAAGAACGTTTTCCAATGATGAGC
ACTTTTAAAGTTCTGCTATGTGGCGCGGTATTATCCCGTATTGACGCCGGGCAAGAGCAACTCGGTCGCC
GCATACACTATTCTCAGAATGACTTGGTTGAGTACTCACCAGTCACAGAAAAGCATCTTACGGATGGCAT
GACAGTAAGAGAATTATGCAGTGCTGCCATAACCATGAGTGATAACACTGCGGCCAACTTACTTCTGACA
ACGATCGGAGGACCGAAGGAGCTAACCGCTTTTTTGCACAACATGGGGGATCATGTAACTCGCCTTGATC
GTTGGGAACCGGAGCTGAATGAAGCCATACCAAACGACGAGCGTGACACCACGATGCCTGTAGCAATGGC
AACAACGTTGCGCAAACTATTAACTGGCGAACTACTTACTCTAGCTTCCCGGCAACAATTAATAGACTGG
ATGGAGGCGGATAAAGTTGCAGGACCACTTCTGCGCTCGGCCCTTCCGGCTGGCTGGTTTATTGCTGATA
AATCTGGAGCCGGTGAGCGTGGGTCTCGCGGTATCATTGCAGCACTGGGGCCAGATGGTAAGCCCTCCCG
TATCGTAGTTATCTACACGACGGGGAGTCAGGCAACTATGGATGAACGAAATAGACAGATCGCTGAGATA
GGTGCCTCACTGATTAAGCATTGGTAACTGTCAGACCAAGTTTACTCATATATACTTTAGATTGATTTAA
AACTTCATTTTTAATTTAAAAGGATCTAGGTGAAGATCCTTTTTGATAATCTCATGACCAAAATCCCTTA
ACGTGAGTTTTCGTTCCACTGAGCGTCAGACCCCGTAGAAAAGATCAAAGGATCTTCTTGAGATCCTTTT
TTTCTGCGCGTAATCTGCTGCTTGCAAACAAAAAAACCACCGCTACCAGCGGTGGTTTGTTTGCCGGATC
AAGAGCTACCAACTCTTTTTCCGAAGGTAACTGGCTTCAGCAGAGCGCAGATACCAAATACTGTTCTTCT
AGTGTAGCCGTAGTTAGGCCACCACTTCAAGAACTCTGTAGCACCGCCTACATACCTCGCTCTGCTAATC
CTGTTACCAGTGGCTGCTGCCAGTGGCGATAAGTCGTGTCTTACCGGGTTGGACTCAAGACGATAGTTAC
CGGATAAGGCGCAGCGGTCGGGCTGAACGGGGGGTTCGTGCACACAGCCCAGCTTGGAGCGAACGACCTA
CACCGAACTGAGATACCTACAGCGTGAGCTATGAGAAAGCGCCACGCTTCCCGAAGGGAGAAAGGCGGAC
AGGTATCCGGTAAGCGGCAGGGTCGGAACAGGAGAGCGCACGAGGGAGCTTCCAGGGGGAAACGCCTGGT
ATCTTTATAGTCCTGTCGGGTTTCGCCACCTCTGACTTGAGCGTCGATTTTTGTGATGCTCGTCAGGGGG
GCGGAGCCTATGGAAAAACGCCAGCAACGCGGCCTTTTTACGGTTCCTGGCCTTTTGCTGGCCTTTTGCT
CACATGTTCTTTCCTGCGTTATCCCCTGATTCTGTGGATAACCGTATTACCGCCTTTGAGTGAGCTGATA
CCGCTCGCCGCAGCCGAACGACCGAGCGCAGCGAGTCAGTGAGCGAGGAAGCGGAAGAGCGCCCAATACG
CAAACCGCCTCTCCCCGCGCGTTGGCCGATTCATTAATGCAGCTGTGGAATGTGTGTCAGTTAGGGTGTG
GAAAGTCCCCAGGCTCCCCAGCAGGCAGAAGTATGCAAAGCATGCATCTCAATTAGTCAGCAACCAGGTG
TGGAAAGTCCCCAGGCTCCCCAGCAGGCAGAAGTATGCAAAGCATGCATCTCAATTAGTCAGCAACCATA
GTCCCGCCCCTAACTCCGCCCATCCCGCCCCTAACTCCGCCCAGTTCCGCCCATTCTCCGCCCCATGGCT
GACTAATTTTTTTTATTTATGCAGAGGCCGAGGCCGCCTCGGCCTCTGAGCTATTCCAGAAGTAGTGAGG
AGGCTTTTTTGGAGGCCTAGGCTTTTGCAAAAAGCTTGGACACAAGACAGGCTTGCGAGATATGTTTGAG
AATACCACTTTATCCCGCGTCAGGGAGAGGCAGTGCGTAAAAAGACGCGGACTCATGTGAAATACTGGTT
TTTAGTGCGCCAGATCTCTATAATCTCGCGCAACCTATTTTCCCCTCGAACACTTTTTAAGCCGTAGATA
AACAGGCTGGGACACTTCACATGAGCGAAAAATACATCGTCACCTGGGACATGTTGCAGATCCATGCACG
TAAACTCGCAAGCCGACTGATGCCTTCTGAACAATGGAAAGGCATTATTGCCGTAAGCCGTGGCGGTCTG
TACCGGGTGCGTTACTGGCGCGTGAACTGGGTATTCGTCATGTCGATACCGTTTGTATTTCCAGCTACGA
TCACGACAACCAGCGCGAGCTTAAAGTGCTGAAACGCGCAGAAGGCGATGGCGAAGGCTTCATCGTTATT
GATGACCTGGTGGATACCGGTGGTACTGCGGTTGCGATTCGTGAAATGTATCCAAAAGCGCACTTTGTCA
CCATCTTCGCAAAACCGGCTGGTCGTCCGCTGGTTGATGACTATGTTGTTGATATCCCGCAAGATACCTG
GATTGAACAGCCGTGGGATATGGGCGTCGTATTCGTCCCGCCAATCTCCGGTCGCTAATCTTTTCAACGC
CTGGCACTGCCGGGCGTTGTTCTTTTTAACTTCAGGCGGGTTACAATAGTTTCCAGTAAGTATTCTGGAG
GCTGCATCCATGACACAGGCAAACCTGAGCGAAACCCTGTTCAAACCCCGCTTTAAACATCCTGAAACCT
CGACGCTAGTCCGCCGCTTTAATCACGGCGCACAACCGCCTGTGCAGTCGGCCCTTGATGGTAAAACCAT
CCCTCACTGGTATCGCATGATTAACCGTCTGATGTGGATCTGGCGCGGCATTGACCCACGCGAAATCCTC
GACGTCCAGGCACGTATTGTGATGAGCGATGCCGAACGTACCGACGATGATTTATACGATACGGTGATTG
GCTACCGTGGCGGCAACTGGATTTATGAGTGGGCCCCGGATCTTTGTGAAGGAACCTTACTTCTGTGGTG
TGACATAATTGGACAAACTACCTACAGAGATTTAAAGCTCTAAGGTAAATATAAA
Features (pLannotate 1.2.2; 32 found; start..end, strand, type, name):
     13..41      +  CDS            small t antigen (fragment): SV40 (simian virus 40) small t antigen
     43..108     +  intron         small t intron: SV40 (simian virus 40) small t antigen intron
    238..258     +  CDS            SV40 NLS: nuclear localization signal of SV40 (simian virus 40) large T antigen
    577..660     +  CDS            large T antigen (fragment): large T antigen from SV40 (simian virus 40)
    683..817     +  polyA_signal   SV40 poly(A) signal: SV40 polyadenylation signal
    984..1313    +  CDS            nef (fragment): NEF_HV1BR - Experimental evidence at protein level: Swiss-Prot protein existence level 1. Extracellular Nef protein targets CD4(+) T-lymphocytes for apoptosis by interacting with CXCR4 surface receptors (PubMed:14990729). From Human immunodeficiency virus type 1 group M subtype B (isolate BRU/LAI) (HIV-1).
   1361..1618    +  LTR            5' LTR (truncated): truncated 5' long terminal repeat (LTR) from HIV-1
   1665..1790    +  misc_feature   HIV-1 Ψ: packaging signal of human immunodeficiency virus type 1
   1774..2137    +  CDS            HIV-1 gag (fragment): gag protein from human immunodeficiency virus 1; gag
   2283..2516    +  misc_feature   RRE: The Rev response element (RRE) of HIV-1 allows for Rev-dependent mRNA export from the nucleus to the cytoplasm.
   2893..2993    +  CDS            Rev (fragment): human immunodeficiency virus 1 (HIV-1) Rev protein; rev; enhances nuclear export of unspliced and incompletely spliced viral mRNAs
   3038..3155    +  misc_feature   cPPT/CTS: central polypurine tract and central termination sequence of HIV-1
   3254..3557    +  enhancer       CMV enhancer: human cytomegalovirus immediate early enhancer
   3558..3761    +  promoter       CMV promoter: human cytomegalovirus (CMV) immediate early promoter
   3801..4397    +  CDS            PuroR (fragment): puromycin N-acetyltransferase; pac from Streptomyces; confers resistance to puromycin
   4539..6104    +  CDS            CGAS: CGAS_HUMAN - Also known as C6orf150 From Homo sapiens (Human).
   6107..6295    +  CDS            nef (fragment): NEF_HV1Z2 - Experimental evidence at protein level: Swiss-Prot protein existence level 1. Extracellular Nef protein targets CD4(+) T-lymphocytes for apoptosis by interacting with CXCR4 surface receptors. From Human immunodeficiency virus type 1 group M subtype D (isolate Z2/CDC-Z34) (HIV-1).
   6297..6328    +  LTR            3' LTR (ΔU3) (fragment): self-inactivating 3' long terminal repeat (LTR) from HIV-1
   6376..6556    +  LTR            5' LTR (truncated): truncated 5' long terminal repeat (LTR) from HIV-1
   7518..7616    -  CDS            TBC1D5 (fragment): TBCD5_HUMAN - Also known as KIAA0210. Experimental evidence at protein level: Swiss-Prot protein existence level 1. May act as a GTPase-activating protein (GAP) for Rab family protein(s). May act as a GAP for RAB7A. Can displace RAB7A and retromer CSC subcomplex from the endosomal membrane to the cytosol; at least retromer displacement seems to require its catalytic activity (PubMed:19531583, PubMed:20923837). Required for retrograde transport of cargo proteins from endosomes to the trans-Golgi network (TGN); the function seems to require its catalytic activity. Involved in regulation of autop
   8022..8301    +  CDS            TcR (fragment): tetracycline efflux protein; tet; confers resistance to tetracycline
   8302..8350    -  misc_feature   bom (fragment): basis of mobility region from pBR322
   8452..8487    -  CDS            rop (fragment): Rop protein, which maintains plasmids at low copy number; rop
   8582..8686    +  promoter       AmpR promoter: bla
   8687..9547    +  CDS            AmpR: β-lactamase; bla; confers resistance to ampicillin, carbenicillin, and related antibiotics
   9718..10306   +  rep_origin     ori: high-copy-number ColE1/pMB1/pBR322/pUC origin of replication
  10489..10545   +  CDS            lacI (fragment): lac repressor; lacI; The lac repressor binds to the lac operator to inhibit transcription in E. coli. This inhibition can be relieved by adding lactose or isopropyl-β-D-thiogalactopyranoside (IPTG).
  10552..10881   +  promoter       SV40 promoter: SV40 enhancer and early promoter
  11081..11200   +  CDS            gpt (fragment): XGPT_ECOLI - Also known as gpp, gxu. Experimental evidence at protein level: Swiss-Prot protein existence level 1. Purine salvage pathway enzyme that catalyzes the transfer of the ribosyl-5-phosphate group from 5-phospho-alpha-D-ribose 1- diphosphate (PRPP) to the N9 position of the 6-oxopurines guanine and xanthine to form the corresponding ribonucleotides GMP (guanosine 5'- monophosphate) and XMP (xanthosine 5'-monophosphate), with the release of PPi. To a lesser extent, also acts on hypoxanthine (PubMed:9100006, PubMed:3886014). Does not ribophosphorylate adenine (PubMed:3886014). From Esch
  11200..11535   +  CDS            gpt (fragment): XGPT_ECOLI - Also known as gpp, gxu. Experimental evidence at protein level: Swiss-Prot protein existence level 1. Purine salvage pathway enzyme that catalyzes the transfer of the ribosyl-5-phosphate group from 5-phospho-alpha-D-ribose 1- diphosphate (PRPP) to the N9 position of the 6-oxopurines guanine and xanthine to form the corresponding ribonucleotides GMP (guanosine 5'- monophosphate) and XMP (xanthosine 5'-monophosphate), with the release of PPi. To a lesser extent, also acts on hypoxanthine (PubMed:9100006, PubMed:3886014). Does not ribophosphorylate adenine (PubMed:3886014). From Esch
  11630..11935   +  CDS            frsA (fragment): FRSA_ECOLI - Also known as yafA. Experimental evidence at protein level: Swiss-Prot protein existence level 1. Catalyzes the hydrolysis of esters (PubMed:15808744). Displays esterase activity toward pNP-butyrate (PubMed:15808744). May stimulate mixed-acid fermentation by acting as a fermentation/respiration switch that down-regulates respiration and up- regulates fermentation rates (PubMed:15169777). From Escherichia coli (strain K12).
  11939..13      +  intron         large T intron (fragment) (across the origin): SV40 (simian virus 40) large T antigen intron
