[The description below was written by a language model from this plasmid's Addgene catalogue record and pLannotate feature annotations shown in this document.]
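Description:
pTRIP-CMV-Puro-2A-NLS-FLAG-cGAS is an HIV-1-based lentiviral transfer vector of about 12 kb, built on the pTRIP-CMV backbone and designed to over-express a nuclear-targeted, FLAG-tagged form of human cGAS (CGAS, also known as MB21D1 or C6orf150) in mammalian cells. In bacteria it is maintained through a high-copy ColE1/pUC-type origin and selected with ampicillin via the bla gene. The plasmid backbone also carries remnants of older vectors: pBR322-derived fragments (tetracycline resistance, bom, rop), an SV40 early promoter upstream of E. coli gpt fragments, and SV40 small t/large T intron and polyadenylation sequences. These appear to be legacy backbone elements rather than part of the payload.

The viral portion contains a truncated 5' LTR, the Ψ packaging signal with a partial gag sequence, the Rev response element for Rev-dependent export of the genomic RNA, and the cPPT/CTS central flap that aids nuclear import of the reverse-transcribed genome. A ΔU3 3' LTR fragment is annotated downstream, indicating a self-inactivating design. Between these elements, the CMV immediate-early enhancer and promoter drive a single open reading frame that begins with puromycin N-acetyltransferase and ends with the full cGAS coding sequence. According to the construct name, a 2A self-cleaving peptide, an NLS and an N-terminal FLAG tag lie in the gap between the two. These short elements are not individually annotated in the feature table. The 2A arrangement yields the puromycin resistance enzyme and NLS-FLAG-cGAS as separate proteins from one transcript, so puromycin selection enriches for transduced cells expressing the transgene. The associated study concerned cGAS association with nuclear DNA and innate immune activation in the nucleus, which fits forcing cGAS into the nucleus.
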