Addgene plasmid #127656: pTRIP-CMV-Puro-2A-NLS-FLAG-cGAS
Purpose: Over-express NLS-FLAG-cGAS
Depositing lab: Nicolas Manel. Depositing organization: Institut Curie. Publication: The N-Terminal Domain of cGAS Determines Preferential Association with Centromeric DNA and Innate Immune Activation in the Nucleus. Gentili M, Lahaye X, Nadalin F, Nader GPF, Puig Lombardi E, Herve S, De Silva NS, Rookhuizen DC, Zueva E, Goudot C, Maurin M, Bochnakian A, Amigorena S, Piel M, Fachinetti D, Londono-Vallejo A, Manel N. Cell Rep. 2019 Feb 26;26(9):2377-2393.e13. doi: 10.1016/j.celrep.2019.01.105. PubMed 30811988.
Backbone
  Vector backbone: pTRIP-CMV
  Vector type: Lentiviral
  Selectable markers: Puromycin
Growth in bacteria
  Bacterial resistance: Ampicillin, 100 μg/mL
  Growth temperature: 30°C
  Growth strain: NEB Stable
  Copy number: High Copy
Gene/Insert
  Gene/Insert name: cGAS
  Species: H. sapiens (human)
  Entrez Gene: CGAS (a.k.a. C6orf150, D4, MB21D1, h-cGAS)
  Tag / fusion protein: Flag (N terminal on insert)
  Cloning method: Unknown
Terms and licenses: Academic/Nonprofit Terms; Industry Terms: Not Available to Industry
How to cite: pTRIP-CMV-Puro-2A-NLS-FLAG-cGAS was a gift from Nicolas Manel (Addgene plasmid # 127656 ; http://n2t.net/addgene:127656 ; RRID:Addgene_127656)
